>Addgene plasmid #244559 | CL20_mEGFP_FOidr_007 | addgene full sequence | sequence record 487926 | Addgene NGS Result
AAAAAAAATCTAACCTCAAGTCAAGGCTTTTCTATGGAATAAGGAATGGACAGCAGGGGGCTGTTTCATA
TACTGATGACCTCTTTATAGCCAACCTTTGTTCATGGCAGCCAGCATATGGGCATATGTTGCCAAACTCT
AAACCAAATACTCATTCTGATGTTTTAAATGATTTGCCCTCCCATATGTCCTTCCGAGTGAGAGACACAA
AAAATTCCAACACACTATTGCAATGAAAATAAATTTCCTTTATTAGCCAGAAGTCAGATGCTCAAGGGGC
TTCATGATGTCCCCATAATTTTTGGCAGAGGGAAAAAGATCTGCTAGCTCGAGCAGCTGAAGCTTTATTG
AGGCTTAAGCAGTGGGTTCCCTAGTTAGCCAGAGAGCTCCCAGGCTCAGATCTGGTCTAACCAGAGAGAC
CCAGTACAGGCAAAAAGCAGATCTTGTCTTCTTTGGGAGTGAATTAGCCCTTCCAGTCCCCCCTTTTCTT
TTAAAAAGTGGCTAAGATCTACAGCTGCCTTGTAAGTCATTGGTCTTAAAGGTACCGTAATCTTATCTAG
AACCGGTTCAATTTACGTTTTCCTCACTCGATTCCTCGGTAGATGTGAAAGATTCCTCAAGATGAGAATT
ACGACGTAATGGAAGCTGTTGCTCGACGATAGACGAAGCGCTAAGTCCAGCTAACCCATTTTCTTGAAGT
TCCAACGTTGACTCCAGTTCTCCGCTTTCACGAATAACTAAGTTCGTAGTGTACTTTACTGATTTGTTGT
TCTGGTTTTCTGTATCACTCTCTCCAAAGCGCTTCTCTTTCTCAGGCGTAGGTTCCGCGAAAATAATCGA
GGAAGAGGATGACTCGTCATTCTTCACGCCACACTGCTCGCGGTCCTCTTCTTGGTCACTTAAAACCTCT
AACGAAGGCAACTCAATTGCCCGGGAAGCGGCCGCACTTCCCCCGGAGCCTCCGCTTCCGCCCTTGTACA
GCTCGTCCATGCCGAGAGTGATCCCGGCGGCGGTCACGAACTCCAGCAGGACCATGTGATCGCGCTTCTC
GTTGGGGTCTTTGCTCAGCTTGGACTGGGTGCTCAGGTAGTGGTTGTCGGGCAGCAGCACGGGGCCGTCG
CCGATGGGGGTGTTCTGCTGGTAGTGGTCGGCGAGCTGCACGCTGCCGTCCTCGATGTTGTGGCGGATCT
TGAAGTTCACCTTGATGCCGTTCTTCTGCTTGTCGGCCATGATATAGACGTTGTGGCTGTTGTAGTTGTA
CTCCAGCTTGTGCCCCAGGATGTTGCCGTCCTCCTTGAAGTCGATGCCCTTCAGCTCGATGCGGTTCACC
AGGGTGTCGCCCTCGAACTTCACCTCGGCGCGGGTCTTGTAGTTGCCGTCGTCCTTGAAGAAGATGGTGC
GCTCCTGGACGTAGCCTTCGGGCATGGCGGACTTGAAGAAGTCGTGCTGCTTCATGTGGTCGGGGTAGCG
GCTGAAGCACTGCACGCCGTAGGTCAGGGTGGTCACGAGGGTGGGCCAGGGCACGGGCAGCTTGCCGGTG
GTGCAGATGAACTTCAGGGTCAGCTTGCCGTAGGTGGCATCGCCCTCGCCCTCGCCGGACACGCTGAACT
TGTGGCCGTTTACGTCGCCGTCCAGCTCGACCAGGATGGGCACCACCCCGGTGAACAGCTCCTCGCCCTT
GCTCACCATGGTGGCGACCGGTGGATCCCGGGCCCGCGGTACCGTCGACTGCAGAATTCGGTTCACTAAA
CGAGCCCGGTTCACTAAACGAGCTCTGCTTATATAGACCTCCCACCGTACACGCCTACCGCCCATTTGCG
TCAATGGGGCGGAGTTGTTACGACATTTTGGAAAGTCCCGTTGATTTTGGTGCCAAAACAAACTCCCATT
GACGTCAATGGGGTGGAGACTTGGAAATCCCCGTGAGTCAAACCGCTATCCACGCCCATTGATGTACTGC
CAAAACCGCATCACCATGGTAATAGCGATGACTAATACGTAGATGTACTGCCAAGTAGGAAAGTCCCATA
AGGTCATGTACTGGGCATAATGCCAGGCGGGCCATTTACCGTCATTGACGTCAATAGGGGGCGTACTTGG
CATATGATACACTTGATGTACTGCCAAGTGGGCAGTTTACCGTAAATACTCCACCCATTGACGTCAATGG
AAAGTCCCTATTGGCGTTACTATGGGAACATACGTCATTATTGACGTCAATGGGCGGGGGTCGTTGGGCG
GTCAGCCAGGCGGGCCATTTACCGTAAGTTATGTAACGCGGAACTCCATATATGGGCTATGAACTAATGA
CCCCGTAATTGATTACTATTAATAACTAGCACGCGTTCGAAGCTTGAGCTCGGTCCCCTCGGGGTTGGGA
GGTGGGTCTGAAACGATAATGGTGAATATCCCTGCCTAACTCTATTCACTATAGAAAGTACAGCAAAAAC
TATTCTTAAACCTACCAAGCCTCCTACTATCATTATGAATAATTTTATATACCACAGCCAATTTGTTATG
TTAAACCAATTCCACAAACTTGCCCATTTATCTAATTCCAATAATTCTTGTTCATTCTTTTCTTGCTGGT
TTTGCGATTCTTCAATTAAGGAGTGTATTAAGCTTGTGTAATTGTTAATTTCTCTGTCCCACTCCATCCA
GGTCGTGTGATTCCAAATCTGTTCCAGAGATTTATTACTCCAACTAGCATTCCAAGGCACAGCAGTGGTG
CAAATGAGTTTTCCAGAGCAACCCCAAATCCCCAGGAGCTGTTGATCCTTTAGGTATCTTTCCACAGCCA
GGATTCTTGCCTGGAGCTGCTTGATGCCCCAGACTGTGAGTTGCAACAGATGCTGTTGCGCCTCAATAGC
CCTCAGCAAATTGTTCTGCTGCTGCACTATACCAGACAATAATTGTCTGGCCTGTACCGTCAGCGTCATT
GACGCTGCGCCCATAGTGCTTCCTGCTGCTCCCAAGAACCCAAGGAACAAAGCTCCTATTCCCACTGCTC
TTTTTTCTCTCTGCACCACTCTTCTCTTTGCCTTGGTGGGTGCTACTCCTAATGGTTCAATTTTTACTAC
TTTATATTTATATAATTCACTTCTCCAATTGTCCCTCATATCTCCTCCTTATGGTGTTTTACTAAACTTT
TCCATGTTCTAATCCTCATCCTGTCTACTTGCCACACAATCATCACCTGCCATCTGTTTTCCATAATCCC
TAATGATCTTTGCTTTTCTTCTTGGCACTACTTTTATGTCACTATTATCTTGTATTACTACTGCCCCTTC
ACCTTTCCAGAGGAGCTTTGCTGGTCCTTTCCAAAGTGGATTTCTGCTGTCCCTGTAATAAACCCGAAAA
TTTTGAATTTTTGTAATTTGTTTTTGTAATTCTTTAGTTTGTATGTCTGTTGCTATTATGTCTACTATTC
TTTCCCCTGCACTGTACCCCCCAATCCCCCCTTTTCTTTTAAAATTGTGGATGAATACTGCCATTTGTAC
TGCTGTCTTAAGATGTTCAGCCTGATCTCTTACCTGTCCTATAATTTTCTTTAATTCTTTATTCATAGAT
TCTACTACTCCTTGACTTTGGGGATTGTAGGGAATTTCCAGGTCTGAAGATCCTGCTGCTTGCTGTGCTT
TTTTCTTACTTTTGTTTTGCTCTTCCTCTATCTTGTCTAAAGCTTCCTTGGTGTCTTTTATCTCTATCCT
TTGATGCACACAATAGAGGGTTGCTACTGTATTATATAATGATCTAAGTTCTTCTGATCCTGTCTGAAGG
GATGGTTGTAGCTGTCCCAGTATTTGTCTACAGCCTTCTGATGTTTCTAACAGGCCAGTATTAACTGCGA
ATCGTTCTAGCTCCCTGCTTGCCCATACTATATGTTTTAATTTATATTTTTTCTTTCCCCCTGGCCTTAA
CCGAATTTTTTCCCATCGCGATCTAATTCTCCCCCGCTTAATACTGACGCTCTCGCACCCATCTCTCTCC
TTCTAGCCTCCGCTAGTCAAAATTTTTGGCGTACTCACCAGTCGCCGCCCCTCGCCTCTTGCCGTGCGCG
CTTCAGCAAGCCGAGTCCTGCGTCGAGAGAGCTCCTCTGGTTTCCCTTTCGCTTTCAAGTCCCTGTTCGG
GCGCCACTGCTAGAGATTTTCCACACTGACTAAAAGGGTCTGAGGGATCTCTAGTTACCAGAGTCACACA
ACAGACGGGCACACACTACTTGAAGCACTCAAGGCAAGCTTTATTGAGGCTTAAGCAGTGGGTTCCCTAG
TTAGCCAGAGAGCTCCCAGGCTCAGATCTGGTCTAACCAGAGAGACCCAGTACAGGCAAAAAGCAGCTGC
TTATATGCAGGATCTGAGGGCTCGCCACTCCCCAGTCCCGCCCAGGCCACGCCTCCCATGGTAATAGCGA
TGACTAATACGTAGATGTACTGCCAAGTAGGAAAGTCCCATAAGGTCATGTACTGGGCATAATGCCAGGC
GGGCCATTTACCGTCATTGACGTCAATAGGGGGCGTACTTGGCATATGATACACTTGATGTACTGCCAAG
TGGGCAGTTTACCGTAAATACTCCACCCATTGACGTCAATGGAAAGTCCCTATTGGCGTTACTATGGGAA
CATACGTCATTATTGACGTCAATGGGCGGGGGTCGTTGGGCGGTCAGCCAGGCGGGCCATTTACCGTAAG
TTATGTAACGCGGAACTCCATATATGGGCTATGAACTAATGACCCCGTAATTGATTACTATTAATAACTA
GTCAATAATCAATGTCGACCCAGGTGGCACTTTTCGGGGAAATGTGCGCGGAACCCCTATTTGTTTATTT
TTCTAAATACATTCAAATATGTATCCGCTCATGAGACAATAACCCTGATAAATGCTTCAATAATATTGAA
AAAGGAAGAGTATGAGTATTCAACATTTCCGTGTCGCCCTTATTCCCTTTTTTGCGGCATTTTGCCTTCC
TGTTTTTGCTCACCCAGAAACGCTGGTGAAAGTAAAAGATGCTGAAGATCAGTTGGGTGCACGAGTGGGT
TACATCGAACTGGATCTCAACAGCGGTAAGATCCTTGAGAGTTTTCGCCCCGAAGAACGTTTTCCAATGA
TGAGCACTTTTAAAGTTCTGCTATGTGGCGCGGTATTATCCCGTATTGACGCCGGGCAAGAGCAACTCGG
TCGCCGCATACACTATTCTCAGAATGACTTGGTTGAGTACTCACCAGTCACAGAAAAGCATCTTACGGAT
GGCATGACAGTAAGAGAATTATGCAGTGCTGCCATAACCATGAGTGATAACACTGCGGCCAACTTACTTC
TGACAACGATCGGAGGACCGAAGGAGCTAACCGCTTTTTTGCACAACATGGGGGATCATGTAACTCGCCT
TGATCGTTGGGAACCGGAGCTGAATGAAGCCATACCAAACGACGAGCGTGACACCACGATGCCTGTAGCA
ATGGCAACAACGTTGCGCAAACTATTAACTGGCGAACTACTTACTCTAGCTTCCCGGCAACAATTAATAG
ACTGGATGGAGGCGGATAAAGTTGCAGGACCACTTCTGCGCTCGGCCCTTCCGGCTGGCTGGTTTATTGC
TGATAAATCTGGAGCCGGTGAGCGTGGGTCTCGCGGTATCATTGCAGCACTGGGGCCAGATGGTAAGCCC
TCCCGTATCGTAGTTATCTACACGACGGGGAGTCAGGCAACTATGGATGAACGAAATAGACAGATCGCTG
AGATAGGTGCCTCACTGATTAAGCATTGGTAACTGTCAGACCAAGTTTACTCATATATACTTTAGATTGA
TTTAAAACTTCATTTTTAATTTAAAAGGATCTAGGTGAAGATCCTTTTTGATAATCTCATGACCAAAATC
CCTTAACGTGAGTTTTCGTTCCACTGAGCGTCAGACCCCGTAGAAAAGATCAAAGGATCTTCTTGAGATC
CTTTTTTTCTGCGCGTAATCTGCTGCTTGCAAACAAAAAAACCACCGCTACCAGCGGTGGTTTGTTTGCC
GGATCAAGAGCTACCAACTCTTTTTCCGAAGGTAACTGGCTTCAGCAGAGCGCAGATACCAAATACTGTT
CTTCTAGTGTAGCCGTAGTTAGGCCACCACTTCAAGAACTCTGTAGCACCGCCTACATACCTCGCTCTGC
TAATCCTGTTACCAGTGGCTGCTGCCAGTGGCGATAAGTCGTGTCTTACCGGGTTGGACTCAAGACGATA
GTTACCGGATAAGGCGCAGCGGTCGGGCTGAACGGGGGGTTCGTGCACACAGCCCAGCTTGGAGCGAACG
ACCTACACCGAACTGAGATACCTACAGCGTGAGCTATGAGAAAGCGCCACGCTTCCCGAAGGGAGAAAGG
CGGACAGGTATCCGGTAAGCGGCAGGGTCGGAACAGGAGAGCGCACGAGGGAGCTTCCAGGGGGAAACGC
CTGGTATCTTTATAGTCCTGTCGGGTTTCGCCACCTCTGACTTGAGCGTCGATTTTTGTGATGCTCGTCA
GGGGGGCGGAGCCTATGGAAAAACGCCAGCAACGCGGCCTTTTTACGGTTCCTGGCCTTTTGCTGGCCTT
TTGCTCACATGTTCTTTCCTGCGTTATCCCCTGATTCTGTGGATAACCGTATTACCGCCTTTGAGTGAGC
TGATACCGCTCGCCGCAGCCGAACGACCGAGCGCAGCGAGTCAGTGAGCGAGGAAGCGGAAGAGCGCCCA
ATACGCAAACCGCCTCTCCCCGCGCGTTGGCCGATTCATTAATGCAGCGGATCCAGACATGATAAGATAC
ATTGATGAGTTTGGACAAACCACAACTAGAATGCAGTGAAAAAAATGCTTTATTTGTGAAATTTGTGATG
CTATTGCTTTATTTGTAACCATTATAAGCTGCAATAAACAAGTTAGCTTTTTGCAAAAGCCTAGGCCTCC
AAAAAAGCCTCCTCACTACTTCTGGAATAGCTCAGAGGCCGAGGCGGCCTCGGCCTCTGCATAAATAAAA
AAAATTAGTCAGCCATGGGGCGGAGAATGGGCGGAACTGGGCGGAGTTAGGGGCGGGATGGGCGGAGTTA
GGGGCGGGACTATGGTTGCTGACTAATTGAGATGCGGATCCGCTGGCACGACAGGTTTCCCGACTGGAAA
GCGGGCAGTGAGCGCAACGCAATTAATGTGAGTTAGCTCACTCATTAGGCACCCCAGGCTTTACACTTTA
TGCTTCCGGCTCGTATGTTGTGTGGAATTGTGAGCGGATAACAATTTCACACAGGAAACAGCTATGACCA
TGATTACGCCAAGCTTGGGCTGCAGGTCGAGGGATCTCCATAAGAGAAGAGGGACAGCTATGACTGGGAG
TAGTCAGGAGAGGAGGAAAAATCTGGCTAGTAAAACATGTAAGGAAAATTTTAGGGATGTTAAAGAAAAA
AATAACACAAAACAAAATAT
Features (pLannotate 1.2.2; 29 found; start..end, strand, type, name):
    199..254     -  polyA_signal   β-globin poly(A) signal: rabbit β-globin polyadenylation signal (Gil and Proudfoot, 1987)
    340..475     -  LTR            3' LTR (ΔU3) (fragment): self-inactivating 3' long terminal repeat (LTR) from HIV-1
    477..545     -  CDS            nef (fragment): NEF_HV1Z2 - Experimental evidence at protein level: Swiss-Prot protein existence level 1. Extracellular Nef protein targets CD4(+) T-lymphocytes for apoptosis by interacting with CXCR4 surface receptors. From Human immunodeficiency virus type 1 group M subtype D (isolate Z2/CDC-Z34) (HIV-1).
    571..930     -  CDS            EIF2AK1 (fragment): E2AK1_HUMAN - Also known as HRI From Homo sapiens (Human).
    973..1689    -  CDS            mEGFP: mEGFP is a basic (constitutively fluorescent) green fluorescent protein published in 2002, derived from Aequorea victoria. It has moderate acid sensitivity.
   1703..1740    -  misc_feature   MCS (fragment): multiple cloning site
   1739..1755    -  promoter       tight TRE promoter (fragment): Tet-responsive promoter PTight, consisting of seven tet operator sequences followed by the minimal CMV promoter
   1771..1974    -  promoter       CMV promoter: human cytomegalovirus (CMV) immediate early promoter
   1975..2278    -  enhancer       CMV enhancer: human cytomegalovirus immediate early enhancer
   2346..2362    -  misc_feature   MCS (fragment): multiple cloning site
   2362..2387    -  CDS            Rev (fragment): human immunodeficiency virus 1 (HIV-1) Rev protein; rev; enhances nuclear export of unspliced and incompletely spliced viral mRNAs
   2764..2997    -  misc_feature   RRE: The Rev response element (RRE) of HIV-1 allows for Rev-dependent mRNA export from the nucleus to the cytoplasm.
   3131..3214    -  CDS            vif (fragment): VIF_HV1BR - Experimental evidence at protein level: Swiss-Prot protein existence level 1. Counteracts the innate antiviral activity of host APOBEC3F and APOBEC3G. Forms a complex with host APOBEC3F and APOBEC3G thus preventing the entry of these lethally hypermutating enzymes into progeny virions. Recruits an active E3 ubiquitin ligase complex composed of elongin BC, CUL5, and RBX2 to induce polyubiquitination of APOBEC3G and APOBEC3F. In turn, they are directed to the 26S proteasome for degradation. Vif interaction with APOBEC3G also blocks its cytidine deaminase activity in a proteasome-inde
   3357..3474    -  misc_feature   cPPT/CTS: central polypurine tract and central termination sequence of HIV-1
   3623..3982    -  CDS            HIV-1 gag (fragment): gag protein from human immunodeficiency virus 1; gag
   3966..4091    -  misc_feature   HIV-1 Ψ: packaging signal of human immunodeficiency virus type 1
   4138..4395    -  LTR            5' LTR (truncated): truncated 5' long terminal repeat (LTR) from HIV-1
   4397..4776    -  enhancer       CMV enhancer: human cytomegalovirus immediate early enhancer
   4807..4911    +  promoter       AmpR promoter: bla
   4912..5772    +  CDS            AmpR: β-lactamase; bla; confers resistance to ampicillin, carbenicillin, and related antibiotics
   5943..6531    +  rep_origin     ori: high-copy-number ColE1/pMB1/pBR322/pUC origin of replication
   6714..6768    +  CDS            lacI (fragment): lac repressor; lacI; The lac repressor binds to the lac operator to inhibit transcription in E. coli. This inhibition can be relieved by adding lactose or isopropyl-β-D-thiogalactopyranoside (IPTG).
   6770..6904    -  polyA_signal   SV40 poly(A) signal: SV40 polyadenylation signal
   6924..7059    -  rep_origin     SV40 ori: SV40 origin of replication
   7083..7105    -  promoter       SV40 promoter (fragment): SV40 enhancer and early promoter
   7112..7151    +  CDS            lacI (fragment): lac repressor; lacI; The lac repressor binds to the lac operator to inhibit transcription in E. coli. This inhibition can be relieved by adding lactose or isopropyl-β-D-thiogalactopyranoside (IPTG).
   7164..7185    +  protein_bind   CAP binding site: CAP binding activates transcription in the presence of cAMP. E. coli catabolite activator protein
   7200..7230    +  promoter       lac promoter: promoter for the E. coli lac operon
   7238..7254    +  protein_bind   lac operator: The lac repressor binds to the lac operator to inhibit transcription in E. coli. This inhibition can be relieved by adding lactose or isopropyl-β-D-thiogalactopyranoside (IPTG). lac repressor encoded by lacI
