[The description below was written by a language model from this plasmid's Addgene catalogue record and pLannotate feature annotations shown in this document.]
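Description:
CL20_mEGFP_FOidr_007 is a mammalian expression plasmid built on the CL20 backbone. The catalogue lists it only as a mammalian expression vector, but the feature table shows it has the architecture of a self-inactivating HIV-1 lentiviral transfer vector. In bacteria it is maintained by a high-copy ColE1/pUC-type origin and selected with ampicillin through the β-lactamase gene. The viral portion begins with a CMV enhancer joined to a truncated 5' LTR, an arrangement typical of Tat-independent transfer vectors. This is followed by the Ψ packaging signal with a short gag fragment, the cPPT/CTS element that aids nuclear import of the reverse-transcribed genome, and the Rev response element for Rev-dependent export of unspliced vector RNA. It ends in a U3-deleted 3' LTR fragment with a rabbit β-globin polyadenylation signal downstream. Small annotated fragments of vif, rev and nef are residual HIV-1 sequence rather than functional genes. An SV40 origin and poly(A) signal, together with lac promoter/operator remnants, lie in the plasmid backbone.

The payload sits between the RRE and the 3' LTR. An internal CMV enhancer and promoter drive monomeric EGFP fused to the N-terminus of FOidr_007, an unmutated intrinsically disordered region taken from the human fusion protein AIMP2_EIF2AK1. The depositor's comment, AIMP2_EIF2AK1_152_271, appears to denote the residue range, and the roughly 360 nt insert is annotated as an EIF2AK1 (HRI) fragment. No WPRE or mammalian selection marker is annotated. The construct is intended to express the fluorescently tagged IDR in mammalian cells so that its localisation and behaviour can be imaged. The associated study concerns protein condensate formation and its links to RNA biology.
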