Addgene plasmid #244559: CL20_mEGFP_FOidr_007
Purpose: Express mEGFP-tagged intrinsically disordered protein (IDR), FOidr_007, derived from human fusion protein AIMP2_EIF2AK1
Depositing lab: Richard Kriwacki. Depositing organization: St. Jude Children's Research Hospital. Publication: Proteome-wide computational analyses reveal links between protein condensate formation and RNA biology. Maiti S, Tripathi S, Baggett DW, Phillips AH, Park CG, Wang J, Wahiduzzaman, Freyaldenhoven WT, Kinger S, Pioso BJ, Bollinger JC, Somjee R, Lang B, Babu MM, Kriwacki RW. Sci Adv. 2025 Dec 5;11(49):eady1420. doi: 10.1126/sciadv.ady1420. Epub 2025 Dec 3. PubMed 41337585.
Backbone
  Vector backbone: CL20
  Vector type: Mammalian Expression
Growth in bacteria
  Bacterial resistance: Ampicillin, 100 μg/mL
  Growth temperature: 37°C
  Growth strain: NEB Stable
  Copy number: High Copy
Gene/Insert
  Gene/Insert name: FOidr_007
  Species: H. sapiens (human)
  Mutation: Unmutated
  Tag / fusion protein: monomeric EGFP (N terminal on insert)
  Cloning method: Restriction Enzyme; 5′ cloning site Unknown (unknown if destroyed)
Terms and licenses: Academic/Nonprofit Terms; Industry Terms: Not Available to Industry
Depositor comments: AIMP2_EIF2AK1_152_271
How to cite: CL20_mEGFP_FOidr_007 was a gift from Richard Kriwacki (Addgene plasmid # 244559 ; http://n2t.net/addgene:244559 ; RRID:Addgene_244559)
